Addgene plasmid #153312: pET-19b_MMLV-RT
Purpose: Bacterial expression of MMLV reverse transcriptase
Depositing lab: Drew Endy & Philippa Marrack. Depositing organization: Stanford University.
Backbone
  Vector backbone: pET-19b
  Vector type: Bacterial Expression
Growth in bacteria
  Bacterial resistance: Ampicillin, 100 μg/mL
  Growth temperature: 30°C
  Growth strain: NEB Stable
  Copy number: High Copy
Gene/Insert
  Gene/Insert name: MMLV Reverse Transcriptase
  Species: MMLV
  Tag / fusion protein: 10x His (N terminal on backbone)
  Cloning method: Unknown
Depositor comments: Plasmid made by Alex Brown in Philippa Marrack's lab at National Jewish Health.
How to cite: pET-19b_MMLV-RT was a gift from Drew Endy & Philippa Marrack (Addgene plasmid # 153312 ; http://n2t.net/addgene:153312 ; RRID:Addgene_153312)
