[The description below was written by a language model from this plasmid's Addgene catalogue record and pLannotate feature annotations shown in this document.]
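Description:
pET-19b_MMLV-RT is a bacterial expression plasmid of about 7.8 kb, built on the pET-19b backbone for producing Moloney murine leukemia virus (MMLV) reverse transcriptase in E. coli. It replicates from a ColE1/pBR322-type origin and retains the pBR322 bom region and the rop gene. The catalogue lists it as high copy, although Rop normally moderates copy number. Selection is by ampicillin through the β-lactamase gene (AmpR) under its own promoter. Several short tetracycline-resistance fragments and a tet promoter are annotated around the backbone. These are non-functional remnants of the pBR322 ancestry, not a second marker.

The expression cassette follows the standard pET arrangement. A T7 promoter is followed immediately by a lac operator, then the strong T7 gene 10 ribosome binding site, the coding region, and a T7 terminator. A lacI gene with its own promoter on the plasmid supplies repressor. Transcription therefore depends on a host that provides T7 RNA polymerase and is induced with IPTG. The insert is annotated as a roughly 2 kb fragment of the MMLV gag-pol polyprotein, which matches the reverse transcriptase portion of Pol. The integrase text in the annotation comes from the generic polyprotein database entry. According to the catalogue, the protein carries an N-terminal 10x His tag from the backbone. The annotation software detects this only as a short His-containing match labelled as a capTEV fragment. The small "SET1" hit just before the terminator is probably vector-derived T7 sequence rather than a deliberate fusion tag. The depositor's sequence and the repository's sequencing result differ by one nucleotide in length and show the same features. The plasmid is intended for recombinant production of His-tagged MMLV RT, and the tag would allow purification by metal-affinity chromatography.
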