Features (pLannotate 1.2.2; 20 found; start..end, strand, type, name):
    104..208     +  promoter       AmpR promoter: bla
    209..1069    +  CDS            AmpR: β-lactamase; bla; confers resistance to ampicillin, carbenicillin, and related antibiotics
   1240..1828    +  rep_origin     ori: high-copy-number ColE1/pMB1/pBR322/pUC origin of replication
   2014..2156    -  misc_feature   bom: basis of mobility region from pBR322
   2258..2449    -  CDS            rop: Rop protein, which maintains plasmids at low copy number; rop
   2466..2846    +  CDS            YPB1_ECOLX: Protein predicted: Swiss-Prot protein existence level 4. From Escherichia coli.
   3088..3712    -  CDS            TcR (fragment): tetracycline efflux protein; tet; confers resistance to tetracycline
   3727..3748    -  protein_bind   CAP binding site: CAP binding activates transcription in the presence of cAMP. E. coli catabolite activator protein
   3761..4843    -  CDS            lacI: lac repressor; lacI; The lac repressor binds to the lac operator to inhibit transcription in E. coli. This inhibition can be relieved by adding lactose or isopropyl-β-D-thiogalactopyranoside (IPTG).
   4844..4921    -  promoter       lacI promoter: lacI
   4929..5208    -  CDS            TcR (fragment): tetracycline efflux protein; tet; confers resistance to tetracycline
   5230..5248    +  promoter       T7 promoter: promoter for bacteriophage T7 RNA polymerase
   5249..5273    +  protein_bind   lac operator: The lac repressor binds to the lac operator to inhibit transcription in E. coli. This inhibition can be relieved by adding lactose or isopropyl-β-D-thiogalactopyranoside (IPTG). lac repressor encoded by lacI
   5288..5310    +  RBS            RBS: efficient ribosome binding site from bacteriophage T7 gene 10 (Olins and Rangwala, 1989)
   5323..5340    +  CDS            capTEV™ (fragment): composite tag for in vivo biotinylation, TEV protease cleavage, and 6xHis tagging
   5386..7440    +  CDS            gag-pol (fragment): POL_MLVMS - Experimental evidence at protein level: Swiss-Prot protein existence level 1. [Integrase]: Catalyzes viral DNA integration into the host chromosome, by performing a series of DNA cutting and joining reactions. This enzyme activity takes place after virion entry into a cell and reverse transcription of the RNA genome in dsDNA. The first step in the integration process is 3' processing. This step requires a complex comprising the viral genome, matrix protein and integrase. This complex is called the pre-integration complex (PIC). The integrase protein removes 2 nucleotides from each
   7474..7523    +  CDS            SET1 (fragment): solubility-enhancement tag derived from T7 phage gene 10B
   7531..7578    +  terminator     T7 terminator: transcription terminator for bacteriophage T7 RNA polymerase
   7601..7705    -  CDS            TcR (fragment): tetracycline efflux protein; tet; confers resistance to tetracycline
   7753..7781    -  promoter       tet promoter: E. coli promoter for tetracycline efflux protein gene
>Addgene plasmid #153312 | pET-19b_MMLV-RT | depositor full sequence | sequence record 296801 | pET-19b_MMLV-RT sequence 7790 bps
TTCTTGAAGACGAAAGGGCCTCGTGATACGCCTATTTTTATAGGTTAATGTCATGATAATAATGGTTTCT
TAGACGTCAGGTGGCACTTTTCGGGGAAATGTGCGCGGAACCCCTATTTGTTTATTTTTCTAAATACATT
CAAATATGTATCCGCTCATGAGACAATAACCCTGATAAATGCTTCAATAATATTGAAAAAGGAAGAGTAT
GAGTATTCAACATTTCCGTGTCGCCCTTATTCCCTTTTTTGCGGCATTTTGCCTTCCTGTTTTTGCTCAC
CCAGAAACGCTGGTGAAAGTAAAAGATGCTGAAGATCAGTTGGGTGCACGAGTGGGTTACATCGAACTGG
ATCTCAACAGCGGTAAGATCCTTGAGAGTTTTCGCCCCGAAGAACGTTTTCCAATGATGAGCACTTTTAA
AGTTCTGCTATGTGGCGCGGTATTATCCCGTGTTGACGCCGGGCAAGAGCAACTCGGTCGCCGCATACAC
TATTCTCAGAATGACTTGGTTGAGTACTCACCAGTCACAGAAAAGCATCTTACGGATGGCATGACAGTAA
GAGAATTATGCAGTGCTGCCATAACCATGAGTGATAACACTGCGGCCAACTTACTTCTGACAACGATCGG
AGGACCGAAGGAGCTAACCGCTTTTTTGCACAACATGGGGGATCATGTAACTCGCCTTGATCGTTGGGAA
CCGGAGCTGAATGAAGCCATACCAAACGACGAGCGTGACACCACGATGCCTGCAGCAATGGCAACAACGT
TGCGCAAACTATTAACTGGCGAACTACTTACTCTAGCTTCCCGGCAACAATTAATAGACTGGATGGAGGC
GGATAAAGTTGCAGGACCACTTCTGCGCTCGGCCCTTCCGGCTGGCTGGTTTATTGCTGATAAATCTGGA
GCCGGTGAGCGTGGGTCTCGCGGTATCATTGCAGCACTGGGGCCAGATGGTAAGCCCTCCCGTATCGTAG
TTATCTACACGACGGGGAGTCAGGCAACTATGGATGAACGAAATAGACAGATCGCTGAGATAGGTGCCTC
ACTGATTAAGCATTGGTAACTGTCAGACCAAGTTTACTCATATATACTTTAGATTGATTTAAAACTTCAT
TTTTAATTTAAAAGGATCTAGGTGAAGATCCTTTTTGATAATCTCATGACCAAAATCCCTTAACGTGAGT
TTTCGTTCCACTGAGCGTCAGACCCCGTAGAAAAGATCAAAGGATCTTCTTGAGATCCTTTTTTTCTGCG
CGTAATCTGCTGCTTGCAAACAAAAAAACCACCGCTACCAGCGGTGGTTTGTTTGCCGGATCAAGAGCTA
CCAACTCTTTTTCCGAAGGTAACTGGCTTCAGCAGAGCGCAGATACCAAATACTGTCCTTCTAGTGTAGC
CGTAGTTAGGCCACCACTTCAAGAACTCTGTAGCACCGCCTACATACCTCGCTCTGCTAATCCTGTTACC
AGTGGCTGCTGCCAGTGGCGATAAGTCGTGTCTTACCGGGTTGGACTCAAGACGATAGTTACCGGATAAG
GCGCAGCGGTCGGGCTGAACGGGGGGTTCGTGCACACAGCCCAGCTTGGAGCGAACGACCTACACCGAAC
TGAGATACCTACAGCGTGAGCTATGAGAAAGCGCCACGCTTCCCGAAGGGAGAAAGGCGGACAGGTATCC
GGTAAGCGGCAGGGTCGGAACAGGAGAGCGCACGAGGGAGCTTCCAGGGGGAAACGCCTGGTATCTTTAT
AGTCCTGTCGGGTTTCGCCACCTCTGACTTGAGCGTCGATTTTTGTGATGCTCGTCAGGGGGGCGGAGCC
TATGGAAAAACGCCAGCAACGCGGCCTTTTTACGGTTCCTGGCCTTTTGCTGGCCTTTTGCTCACATGTT
CTTTCCTGCGTTATCCCCTGATTCTGTGGATAACCGTATTACCGCCTTTGAGTGAGCTGATACCGCTCGC
CGCAGCCGAACGACCGAGCGCAGCGAGTCAGTGAGCGAGGAAGCGGAAGAGCGCCTGATGCGGTATTTTC
TCCTTACGCATCTGTGCGGTATTTCACACCGCATATATGGTGCACTCTCAGTACAATCTGCTCTGATGCC
GCATAGTTAAGCCAGTATACACTCCGCTATCGCTACGTGACTGGGTCATGGCTGCGCCCCGACACCCGCC
AACACCCGCTGACGCGCCCTGACGGGCTTGTCTGCTCCCGGCATCCGCTTACAGACAAGCTGTGACCGTC
TCCGGGAGCTGCATGTGTCAGAGGTTTTCACCGTCATCACCGAAACGCGCGAGGCAGCTGCGGTAAAGCT
CATCAGCGTGGTCGTGAAGCGATTCACAGATGTCTGCCTGTTCATCCGCGTCCAGCTCGTTGAGTTTCTC
CAGAAGCGTTAATGTCTGGCTTCTGATAAAGCGGGCCATGTTAAGGGCGGTTTTTTCCTGTTTGGTCACT
GATGCCTCCGTGTAAGGGGGATTTCTGTTCATGGGGGTAATGATACCGATGAAACGAGAGAGGATGCTCA
CGATACGGGTTACTGATGATGAACATGCCCGGTTACTGGAACGTTGTGAGGGTAAACAACTGGCGGTATG
GATGCGGCGGGACCAGAGAAAAATCACTCAGGGTCAATGCCAGCGCTTCGTTAATACAGATGTAGGTGTT
CCACAGGGTAGCCAGCAGCATCCTGCGATGCAGATCCGGAACATAATGGTGCAGGGCGCTGACTTCCGCG
TTTCCAGACTTTACGAAACACGGAAACCGAAGACCATTCATGTTGTTGCTCAGGTCGCAGACGTTTTGCA
GCAGCAGTCGCTTCACGTTCGCTCGCGTATCGGTGATTCATTCTGCTAACCAGTAAGGCAACCCCGCCAG
CCTAGCCGGGTCCTCAACGACAGGAGCACGATCATGCGCACCCGTGGCCAGGACCCAACGCTGCCCGAGA
TGCGCCGCGTGCGGCTGCTGGAGATGGCGGACGCGATGGATATGTTCTGCCAAGGGTTGGTTTGCGCATT
CACAGTTCTCCGCAAGAATTGATTGGCTCCAATTCTTGGAGTGGTGAATCCGTTAGCGAGGTGCCGCCGG
CTTCCATTCAGGTCGAGGTGGCCCGGCTCCATGCACCGCGACGCAACGCGGGGAGGCAGACAAGGTATAG
GGCGGCGCCTACAATCCATGCCAACCCGTTCCATGTGCTCGCCGAGGCGGCATAAATCGCCGTGACGATC
AGCGGTCCAGTGATCGAAGTTAGGCTGGTAAGAGCCGCGAGCGATCCTTGAAGCTGTCCCTGATGGTCGT
CATCTACCTGCCTGGACAGCATGGCCTGCAACGCGGGCATCCCGATGCCGCCGGAAGCGAGAAGAATCAT
AATGGGGAAGGCCATCCAGCCTCGCGTCGCGAACGCCAGCAAGACGTAGCCCAGCGCGTCGGCCGCCATG
CCGGCGATAATGGCCTGCTTCTCGCCGAAACGTTTGGTGGCGGGACCAGTGACGAAGGCTTGAGCGAGGG
CGTGCAAGATTCCGAATACCGCAAGCGACAGGCCGATCATCGTCGCGCTCCAGCGAAAGCGGTCCTCGCC
GAAAATGACCCAGAGCGCTGCCGGCACCTGTCCTACGAGTTGCATGATAAAGAAGACAGTCATAAGTGCG
GCGACGATAGTCATGCCCCGCGCCCACCGGAAGGAGCTGACTGGGTTGAAGGCTCTCAAGGGCATCGGTC
GAGATCCCGGTGCCTAATGAGTGAGCTAACTTACATTAATTGCGTTGCGCTCACTGCCCGCTTTCCAGTC
GGGAAACCTGTCGTGCCAGCTGCATTAATGAATCGGCCAACGCGCGGGGAGAGGCGGTTTGCGTATTGGG
CGCCAGGGTGGTTTTTCTTTTCACCAGTGAGACGGGCAACAGCTGATTGCCCTTCACCGCCTGGCCCTGA
GAGAGTTGCAGCAAGCGGTCCACGCTGGTTTGCCCCAGCAGGCGAAAATCCTGTTTGATGGTGGTTAACG
GCGGGATATAACATGAGCTGTCTTCGGTATCGTCGTATCCCACTACCGAGATATCCGCACCAACGCGCAG
CCCGGACTCGGTAATGGCGCGCATTGCGCCCAGCGCCATCTGATCGTTGGCAACCAGCATCGCAGTGGGA
ACGATGCCCTCATTCAGCATTTGCATGGTTTGTTGAAAACCGGACATGGCACTCCAGTCGCCTTCCCGTT
CCGCTATCGGCTGAATTTGATTGCGAGTGAGATATTTATGCCAGCCAGCCAGACGCAGACGCGCCGAGAC
AGAACTTAATGGGCCCGCTAACAGCGCGATTTGCTGGTGACCCAATGCGACCAGATGCTCCACGCCCAGT
CGCGTACCGTCTTCATGGGAGAAAATAATACTGTTGATGGGTGTCTGGTCAGAGACATCAAGAAATAACG
CCGGAACATTAGTGCAGGCAGCTTCCACAGCAATGGCATCCTGGTCATCCAGCGGATAGTTAATGATCAG
CCCACTGACGCGTTGCGCGAGAAGATTGTGCACCGCCGCTTTACAGGCTTCGACGCCGCTTCGTTCTACC
ATCGACACCACCACGCTGGCACCCAGTTGATCGGCGCGAGATTTAATCGCCGCGACAATTTGCGACGGCG
CGTGCAGGGCCAGACTGGAGGTGGCAACGCCAATCAGCAACGACTGTTTGCCCGCCAGTTGTTGTGCCAC
GCGGTTGGGAATGTAATTCAGCTCCGCCATCGCCGCTTCCACTTTTTCCCGCGTTTTCGCAGAAACGTGG
CTGGCCTGGTTCACCACGCGGGAAACGGTCTGATAAGAGACACCGGCATACTCTGCGACATCGTATAACG
TTACTGGTTTCACATTCACCACCCTGAATTGACTCTCTTCCGGGCGCTATCATGCCATACCGCGAAAGGT
TTTGCGCCATTCGATGGTGTCCGGGATCTCGACGCTCTCCCTTATGCGACTCCTGCATTAGGAAGCAGCC
CAGTAGTAGGTTGAGGCCGTTGAGCACCGCCGCCGCAAGGAATGGTGCATGCAAGGAGATGGCGCCCAAC
AGTCCCCCGGCCACGGGGCCTGCCACCATACCCACGCCGAAACAAGCGCTCATGAGCCCGAAGTGGCGAG
CCCGATCTTCCCCATCGGTGATGTCGGCGATATAGGCGCCAGCAACCGCACCTGTGGCGCCGGTGATGCC
GGCCACGATGCGTCCGGCGTAGAGGATCGAGATCTCGATCCCGCGAAATTAATACGACTCACTATAGGGG
AATTGTGAGCGGATAACAATTCCCCTCTAGAAATAATTTTGTTTAACTTTAAGAAGGAGATATACCATGG
GCCATCATCATCATCATCATCATCATCATCACAGCAGCGGCCATATCGACGACGACGACAAGCATATGGG
CCAGCCGCTCCAAGTGCTCACCCTGAACATCGAAGACGAACATCGCTTGCACGAAACCAGCAAAGAACCG
GATGTTTCACTGGGTTCCACTTGGCTGTCGGACTTTCCGCAAGCGTGGGCAGAAACCGGCGGTATGGGTC
TGGCTGTGCGCCAAGCTCCGCTGATTATCCCACTGAAGGCAACTAGTACCCCGGTATCCATTAAACAGTA
CCCGATGAGCCAGGAGGCCCGTCTGGGCATTAAACCGCATATCCAGCGTCTGCTGGACCAGGGTATCTTA
GTCCCGTGCCAGTCCCCGTGGAACACCCCGCTGCTGCCGGTTAAAAAACCGGGCACCAACGACTATCGCC
CGGTACAAGATTTACGTGAAGTTAACAAGCGCGTAGAAGATATCCATCCGACCGTTCCCAACCCGTACAA
TCTGCTCTCAGGTCCGCCGCCTTCCCACCAATGGTACACCGTTCTGGACCTGAAAGATGCCTTCTTTTGC
TTGCGTCTGCATCCGACTAGCCAGCCCCTGTTTGCATTCGAGTGGCGTGACCCGGAAATGGGGATCAGCG
GCCAGCTCACCTGGACCCGTCTGCCGCAAGGTTTCAAAAACTCACCTACCCTGTTTAATGAAGCTCTGCA
CCGCGATCTGGCGGATTTCCGCATTCAACACCCGGATCTGATTCTGCTGCAGTATGTGGACGACCTGCTG
CTGGCGGCTACCTCCGAACTGGATTGCCAGCAGGGCACCCGTGCCTTACTGCAAACCCTGGGTAACTTAG
GTTATCGTGCTAGCGCGAAAAAAGCCCAGATCTGTCAGAAGCAGGTTAAATACCTGGGTTACCTCCTGAA
AGAAGGCCAGCGCTGGTTAACCGAAGCTCGCAAGGAGACGGTCATGGGTCAGCCAACCCCGAAAACCCCG
CGCCAGCTGCGTGAGTTCCTGGGCACCGCGGGCTTTTGTCGCCTGTGGATCCCGGGCTTCGCGGAAATGG
CTGCGCCGCTGTACCCGCTCACCAAACCGGGGACCCTGTTCAACTGGGGTCCGGATCAGCAAAAGGCTTA
CCAGGAGATCAAACAGGCGTTGCTGACCGCACCAGCTCTCGGTCTGCCGGACCTGACGAAACCGTTTGAA
CTGTTTGTGGACGAAAAACAGGGTTACGCAAAAGGTGTTCTGACCCAGAAACTGGGTCCATGGCGTCGCC
CGGTCGCCTACCTGAGCAAGAAACTGGACCCGGTTGCAGCTGGCTGGCCGCCGTGTCTCCGTATGGTAGC
TGCAATCGCTGTGCTGACCAAAGATGCGGGAAAACTGACCATGGGTCAACCGTTGGTGATCCTGGCACCG
CATGCGGTAGAAGCCCTGGTGAAACAGCCGCCGGACCGTTGGCTGTCCAACGCCCGCATGACGCACTACC
AGGCGCTGCTGCTGGATACCGATCGTGTTCAGTTCGGCCCGGTTGTTGCGCTGAACCCGGCAACTCTGCT
TCCGTTACCGGAAGAGGGTCTGCAGCACAACTGCCTTGATATCCTCGCAGAAGCGCACGGCACCCGTCCT
GACCTGACGGACCAGCCACTGCCGGACGCAGATCATACCTGGTACACCGACGGCAGCAGCCTGCTGCAAG
AGGGCCAACGCAAAGCGGGGGCAGCCGTAACCACTGAGACCGAGGTTATTTGGGCTAAAGCTCTGCCAGC
CGGCACTTCTGCACAGCGTGCGGAACTGATCGCTCTGACCCAAGCCCTGAAAATGGCTGAAGGCAAGAAA
TTGAACGTTTACACCGACAGCCGCTATGCGTTCGCGACTGCCCACATCCACGGTGAAATCTACCGCCGCC
GCGGTTGGCTGACGTCGAAGGGCAAAGAAATCAAAAACAAAGATGAAATCTTAGCTCTGCTGAAAGCTCT
GTTTCTGCCGAAACGTCTGTCCATTATTCACTGCCCGGGTCACCAGAAAGGGCACTCTGCAGAAGCTCGT
GGAAACCGTATGGCAGACCAGGCTGCGCGTAAAGCAGCCATCACTGAAACCCCGGATACGTCAACTCTGC
TGATTGAAAACAGCAGCCCGAACAGCCGCTTGATTAACTGACTCGATGATCCGGCTGCTAACAAAGCCCG
AAAGGAAGCTGAGTTGGCTGCTGCCACCGCTGAGCAATAACTAGCATAACCCCTTGGGGCCTCTAAACGG
GTCTTGAGGGGTTTTTTGCTGAAAGGAGGAACTATATCCGGATATCCCGCAAGAGGCCCGGCAGTACCGG
CATAACCAAGCCTATGCCTACAGCATCCAGGGTGACGGTGCCGAGGATGACGATGAGCGCATTGTTAGAT
TTCATACACGGTGCCTGACTGCGTTAGCAATTTAACTGTGATAAACTACCGCATTAAAGCTTATCGATGA
TAAGCTGTCAAACATGAGAA
