Features (pLannotate 1.2.2; 20 found; start..end, strand, type, name):
    204..222     +  promoter       T7 promoter: promoter for bacteriophage T7 RNA polymerase
    223..247     +  protein_bind   lac operator: The lac repressor binds to the lac operator to inhibit transcription in E. coli. This inhibition can be relieved by adding lactose or isopropyl-β-D-thiogalactopyranoside (IPTG). lac repressor encoded by lacI
    262..284     +  RBS            RBS: efficient ribosome binding site from bacteriophage T7 gene 10 (Olins and Rangwala, 1989)
    297..314     +  CDS            capTEV™ (fragment): composite tag for in vivo biotinylation, TEV protease cleavage, and 6xHis tagging
    360..2414    +  CDS            gag-pol (fragment): POL_MLVMS - Experimental evidence at protein level: Swiss-Prot protein existence level 1. [Integrase]: Catalyzes viral DNA integration into the host chromosome, by performing a series of DNA cutting and joining reactions. This enzyme activity takes place after virion entry into a cell and reverse transcription of the RNA genome in dsDNA. The first step in the integration process is 3' processing. This step requires a complex comprising the viral genome, matrix protein and integrase. This complex is called the pre-integration complex (PIC). The integrase protein removes 2 nucleotides from each
   2450..2499    +  CDS            SET1 (fragment): solubility-enhancement tag derived from T7 phage gene 10B
   2507..2554    +  terminator     T7 terminator: transcription terminator for bacteriophage T7 RNA polymerase
   2577..2681    -  CDS            TcR (fragment): tetracycline efflux protein; tet; confers resistance to tetracycline
   2729..2757    -  promoter       tet promoter: E. coli promoter for tetracycline efflux protein gene
   2870..2974    +  promoter       AmpR promoter: bla
   2975..3835    +  CDS            AmpR: β-lactamase; bla; confers resistance to ampicillin, carbenicillin, and related antibiotics
   4006..4594    +  rep_origin     ori: high-copy-number ColE1/pMB1/pBR322/pUC origin of replication
   4780..4919    -  misc_feature   bom: basis of mobility region from pBR322
   5021..5212    -  CDS            rop: Rop protein, which maintains plasmids at low copy number; rop
   5229..5609    +  CDS            YPB1_ECOLX: Protein predicted: Swiss-Prot protein existence level 4. From Escherichia coli.
   5851..6475    -  CDS            TcR (fragment): tetracycline efflux protein; tet; confers resistance to tetracycline
   6490..6511    -  protein_bind   CAP binding site: CAP binding activates transcription in the presence of cAMP. E. coli catabolite activator protein
   6524..7606    -  CDS            lacI: lac repressor; lacI; The lac repressor binds to the lac operator to inhibit transcription in E. coli. This inhibition can be relieved by adding lactose or isopropyl-β-D-thiogalactopyranoside (IPTG).
   7607..7684    -  promoter       lacI promoter: lacI
   7692..182     -  CDS            TcR (fragment) (across the origin): tetracycline efflux protein; tet; confers resistance to tetracycline
>Addgene plasmid #153312 | pET-19b_MMLV-RT | addgene full sequence | sequence record 298742 | Addgene NGS Result
AGATGGCGCCCAACAGTCCCCCGGCCACGGGGCCTGCCACCATACCCACGCCGAAACAAGCGCTCATGAG
CCCGAAGTGGCGAGCCCGATCTTCCCCATCGGTGATGTCGGCGATATAGGCGCCAGCAACCGCACCTGTG
GCGCCGGTGATGCCGGCCACGATGCGTCCGGCGTAGAGGATCGAGATCTCGATCCCGCGAAATTAATACG
ACTCACTATAGGGGAATTGTGAGCGGATAACAATTCCCCTCTAGAAATAATTTTGTTTAACTTTAAGAAG
GAGATATACCATGGGCCATCATCATCATCATCATCATCATCATCACAGCAGCGGCCATATCGACGACGAC
GACAAGCATATGGGCCAGCCGCTCCAAGTGCTCACCCTGAACATCGAAGACGAACATCGCTTGCACGAAA
CCAGCAAAGAACCGGATGTTTCACTGGGTTCCACTTGGCTGTCGGACTTTCCGCAAGCGTGGGCAGAAAC
CGGCGGTATGGGTCTGGCTGTGCGCCAAGCTCCGCTGATTATCCCACTGAAGGCAACTAGTACCCCGGTA
TCCATTAAACAGTACCCGATGAGCCAGGAGGCCCGTCTGGGCATTAAACCGCATATCCAGCGTCTGCTGG
ACCAGGGTATCTTAGTCCCGTGCCAGTCCCCGTGGAACACCCCGCTGCTGCCGGTTAAAAAACCGGGCAC
CAACGACTATCGCCCGGTACAAGATTTACGTGAAGTTAACAAGCGCGTAGAAGATATCCATCCGACCGTT
CCCAACCCGTACAATCTGCTCTCAGGTCCGCCGCCTTCCCACCAATGGTACACCGTTCTGGACCTGAAAG
ATGCCTTCTTTTGCTTGCGTCTGCATCCGACTAGCCAGCCCCTGTTTGCATTCGAGTGGCGTGACCCGGA
AATGGGGATCAGCGGCCAGCTCACCTGGACCCGTCTGCCGCAAGGTTTCAAAAACTCACCTACCCTGTTT
AATGAAGCTCTGCACCGCGATCTGGCGGATTTCCGCATTCAACACCCGGATCTGATTCTGCTGCAGTATG
TGGACGACCTGCTGCTGGCGGCTACCTCCGAACTGGATTGCCAGCAGGGCACCCGTGCCTTACTGCAAAC
CCTGGGTAACTTAGGTTATCGTGCTAGCGCGAAAAAAGCCCAGATCTGTCAGAAGCAGGTTAAATACCTG
GGTTACCTCCTGAAAGAAGGCCAGCGCTGGTTAACCGAAGCTCGCAAGGAGACGGTCATGGGTCAGCCAA
CCCCGAAAACCCCGCGCCAGCTGCGTGAGTTCCTGGGCACCGCGGGCTTTTGTCGCCTGTGGATCCCGGG
CTTCGCGGAAATGGCTGCGCCGCTGTACCCGCTCACCAAACCGGGGACCCTGTTCAACTGGGGTCCGGAT
CAGCAAAAGGCTTACCAGGAGATCAAACAGGCGTTGCTGACCGCACCAGCTCTCGGTCTGCCGGACCTGA
CGAAACCGTTTGAACTGTTTGTGGACGAAAAACAGGGTTACGCAAAAGGTGTTCTGACCCAGAAACTGGG
TCCATGGCGTCGCCCGGTCGCCTACCTGAGCAAGAAACTGGACCCGGTTGCAGCTGGCTGGCCGCCGTGT
CTCCGTATGGTAGCTGCAATCGCTGTGCTGACCAAAGATGCGGGAAAACTGACCATGGGTCAACCGTTGG
TGATCCTGGCACCGCATGCGGTAGAAGCCCTGGTGAAACAGCCGCCGGACCGTTGGCTGTCCAACGCCCG
CATGACGCACTACCAGGCGCTGCTGCTGGATACCGATCGTGTTCAGTTCGGCCCGGTTGTTGCGCTGAAC
CCGGCAACTCTGCTTCCGTTACCGGAAGAGGGTCTGCAGCACAACTGCCTTGATATCCTCGCAGAAGCGC
ACGGCACCCGTCCTGACCTGACGGACCAGCCACTGCCGGACGCAGATCATACCTGGTACACCGACGGCAG
CAGCCTGCTGCAAGAGGGCCAACGCAAAGCGGGGGCAGCCGTAACCACTGAGACCGAGGTTATTTGGGCT
AAAGCTCTGCCAGCCGGCACTTCTGCACAGCGTGCGGAACTGATCGCTCTGACCCAAGCCCTGAAAATGG
CTGAAGGCAAGAAATTGAACGTTTACACCGACAGCCGCTATGCGTTCGCGACTGCCCACATCCACGGTGA
AATCTACCGCCGCCGCGGTTGGCTGACGTCGAAGGGCAAAGAAATCAAAAACAAAGATGAAATCTTAGCT
CTGCTGAAAGCTCTGTTTCTGCCGAAACGTCTGTCCATTATTCACTGCCCGGGTCACCAGAAAGGGCACT
CTGCAGAAGCTCGTGGAAACCGTATGGCAGACCAGGCTGCGCGTAAAGCAGCCATCACTGAAACCCCGGA
TACGTCAACTCTGCTGATTGAAAACAGCAGCCCGAACAGCCGCTTGATTAACTGACTCGAGGTGATCCGG
CTGCTAACAAAGCCCGAAAGGAAGCTGAGTTGGCTGCTGCCACCGCTGAGCAATAACTAGCATAACCCCT
TGGGGCCTCTAAACGGGTCTTGAGGGGTTTTTTGCTGAAAGGAGGAACTATATCCGGATATCCCGCAAGA
GGCCCGGCAGTACCGGCATAACCAAGCCTATGCCTACAGCATCCAGGGTGACGGTGCCGAGGATGACGAT
GAGCGCATTGTTAGATTTCATACACGGTGCCTGACTGCGTTAGCAATTTAACTGTGATAAACTACCGCAT
TAAAGCTTATCGATGATAAGCTGTCAAACATGAGAATTCTTGAAGACGAAAGGGCCTCGTGATACGCCTA
TTTTTATAGGTTAATGTCATGATAATAATGGTTTCTTAGACGTCAGGTGGCACTTTTCGGGGAAATGTGC
GCGGAACCCCTATTTGTTTATTTTTCTAAATACATTCAAATATGTATCCGCTCATGAGACAATAACCCTG
ATAAATGCTTCAATAATATTGAAAAAGGAAGAGTATGAGTATTCAACATTTCCGTGTCGCCCTTATTCCC
TTTTTTGCGGCATTTTGCCTTCCTGTTTTTGCTCACCCAGAAACGCTGGTGAAAGTAAAAGATGCTGAAG
ATCAGTTGGGTGCACGAGTGGGTTACATCGAACTGGATCTCAACAGCGGTAAGATCCTTGAGAGTTTTCG
CCCCGAAGAACGTTTTCCAATGATGAGCACTTTTAAAGTTCTGCTATGTGGCGCGGTATTATCCCGTGTT
GACGCCGGGCAAGAGCAACTCGGTCGCCGCATACACTATTCTCAGAATGACTTGGTTGAGTACTCACCAG
TCACAGAAAAGCATCTTACGGATGGCATGACAGTAAGAGAATTATGCAGTGCTGCCATAACCATGAGTGA
TAACACTGCGGCCAACTTACTTCTGACAACGATCGGAGGACCGAAGGAGCTAACCGCTTTTTTGCACAAC
ATGGGGGATCATGTAACTCGCCTTGATCGTTGGGAACCGGAGCTGAATGAAGCCATACCAAACGACGAGC
GTGACACCACGATGCCTGCAGCAATGGCAACAACGTTGCGCAAACTATTAACTGGCGAACTACTTACTCT
AGCTTCCCGGCAACAATTAATAGACTGGATGGAGGCGGATAAAGTTGCAGGACCACTTCTGCGCTCGGCC
CTTCCGGCTGGCTGGTTTATTGCTGATAAATCTGGAGCCGGTGAGCGTGGGTCTCGCGGTATCATTGCAG
CACTGGGGCCAGATGGTAAGCCCTCCCGTATCGTAGTTATCTACACGACGGGGAGTCAGGCAACTATGGA
TGAACGAAATAGACAGATCGCTGAGATAGGTGCCTCACTGATTAAGCATTGGTAACTGTCAGACCAAGTT
TACTCATATATACTTTAGATTGATTTAAAACTTCATTTTTAATTTAAAAGGATCTAGGTGAAGATCCTTT
TTGATAATCTCATGACCAAAATCCCTTAACGTGAGTTTTCGTTCCACTGAGCGTCAGACCCCGTAGAAAA
GATCAAAGGATCTTCTTGAGATCCTTTTTTTCTGCGCGTAATCTGCTGCTTGCAAACAAAAAAACCACCG
CTACCAGCGGTGGTTTGTTTGCCGGATCAAGAGCTACCAACTCTTTTTCCGAAGGTAACTGGCTTCAGCA
GAGCGCAGATACCAAATACTGTCCTTCTAGTGTAGCCGTAGTTAGGCCACCACTTCAAGAACTCTGTAGC
ACCGCCTACATACCTCGCTCTGCTAATCCTGTTACCAGTGGCTGCTGCCAGTGGCGATAAGTCGTGTCTT
ACCGGGTTGGACTCAAGACGATAGTTACCGGATAAGGCGCAGCGGTCGGGCTGAACGGGGGGTTCGTGCA
CACAGCCCAGCTTGGAGCGAACGACCTACACCGAACTGAGATACCTACAGCGTGAGCTATGAGAAAGCGC
CACGCTTCCCGAAGGGAGAAAGGCGGACAGGTATCCGGTAAGCGGCAGGGTCGGAACAGGAGAGCGCACG
AGGGAGCTTCCAGGGGGAAACGCCTGGTATCTTTATAGTCCTGTCGGGTTTCGCCACCTCTGACTTGAGC
GTCGATTTTTGTGATGCTCGTCAGGGGGGCGGAGCCTATGGAAAAACGCCAGCAACGCGGCCTTTTTACG
GTTCCTGGCCTTTTGCTGGCCTTTTGCTCACATGTTCTTTCCTGCGTTATCCCCTGATTCTGTGGATAAC
CGTATTACCGCCTTTGAGTGAGCTGATACCGCTCGCCGCAGCCGAACGACCGAGCGCAGCGAGTCAGTGA
GCGAGGAAGCGGAAGAGCGCCTGATGCGGTATTTTCTCCTTACGCATCTGTGCGGTATTTCACACCGCAA
TGGTGCACTCTCAGTACAATCTGCTCTGATGCCGCATAGTTAAGCCAGTATACACTCCGCTATCGCTACG
TGACTGGGTCATGGCTGCGCCCCGACACCCGCCAACACCCGCTGACGCGCCCTGACGGGCTTGTCTGCTC
CCGGCATCCGCTTACAGACAAGCTGTGACCGTCTCCGGGAGCTGCATGTGTCAGAGGTTTTCACCGTCAT
CACCGAAACGCGCGAGGCAGCTGCGGTAAAGCTCATCAGCGTGGTCGTGAAGCGATTCACAGATGTCTGC
CTGTTCATCCGCGTCCAGCTCGTTGAGTTTCTCCAGAAGCGTTAATGTCTGGCTTCTGATAAAGCGGGCC
ATGTTAAGGGCGGTTTTTTCCTGTTTGGTCACTGATGCCTCCGTGTAAGGGGGATTTCTGTTCATGGGGG
TAATGATACCGATGAAACGAGAGAGGATGCTCACGATACGGGTTACTGATGATGAACATGCCCGGTTACT
GGAACGTTGTGAGGGTAAACAACTGGCGGTATGGATGCGGCGGGACCAGAGAAAAATCACTCAGGGTCAA
TGCCAGCGCTTCGTTAATACAGATGTAGGTGTTCCACAGGGTAGCCAGCAGCATCCTGCGATGCAGATCC
GGAACATAATGGTGCAGGGCGCTGACTTCCGCGTTTCCAGACTTTACGAAACACGGAAACCGAAGACCAT
TCATGTTGTTGCTCAGGTCGCAGACGTTTTGCAGCAGCAGTCGCTTCACGTTCGCTCGCGTATCGGTGAT
TCATTCTGCTAACCAGTAAGGCAACCCCGCCAGCCTAGCCGGGTCCTCAACGACAGGAGCACGATCATGC
GCACCCGTGGCCAGGACCCAACGCTGCCCGAGATGCGCCGCGTGCGGCTGCTGGAGATGGCGGACGCGAT
GGATATGTTCTGCCAAGGGTTGGTTTGCGCATTCACAGTTCTCCGCAAGAATTGATTGGCTCCAATTCTT
GGAGTGGTGAATCCGTTAGCGAGGTGCCGCCGGCTTCCATTCAGGTCGAGGTGGCCCGGCTCCATGCACC
GCGACGCAACGCGGGGAGGCAGACAAGGTATAGGGCGGCGCCTACAATCCATGCCAACCCGTTCCATGTG
CTCGCCGAGGCGGCATAAATCGCCGTGACGATCAGCGGTCCAATGATCGAAGTTAGGCTGGTAAGAGCCG
CGAGCGATCCTTGAAGCTGTCCCTGATGGTCGTCATCTACCTGCCTGGACAGCATGGCCTGCAACGCGGG
CATCCCGATGCCGCCGGAAGCGAGAAGAATCATAATGGGGAAGGCCATCCAGCCTCGCGTCGCGAACGCC
AGCAAGACGTAGCCCAGCGCGTCGGCCGCCATGCCGGCGATAATGGCCTGCTTCTCGCCGAAACGTTTGG
TGGCGGGACCAGTGACGAAGGCTTGAGCGAGGGCGTGCAAGATTCCGAATACCGCAAGCGACAGGCCGAT
CATCGTCGCGCTCCAGCGAAAGCGGTCCTCGCCGAAAATGACCCAGAGCGCTGCCGGCACCTGTCCTACG
AGTTGCATGATAAAGAAGACAGTCATAAGTGCGGCGACGATAGTCATGCCCCGCGCCCACCGGAAGGAGC
TGACTGGGTTGAAGGCTCTCAAGGGCATCGGTCGAGATCCCGGTGCCTAATGAGTGAGCTAACTTACATT
AATTGCGTTGCGCTCACTGCCCGCTTTCCAGTCGGGAAACCTGTCGTGCCAGCTGCATTAATGAATCGGC
CAACGCGCGGGGAGAGGCGGTTTGCGTATTGGGCGCCAGGGTGGTTTTTCTTTTCACCAGTGAGACGGGC
AACAGCTGATTGCCCTTCACCGCCTGGCCCTGAGAGAGTTGCAGCAAGCGGTCCACGCTGGTTTGCCCCA
GCAGGCGAAAATCCTGTTTGATGGTGGTTAACGGCGGGATATAACATGAGCTGTCTTCGGTATCGTCGTA
TCCCACTACCGAGATATCCGCACCAACGCGCAGCCCGGACTCGGTAATGGCGCGCATTGCGCCCAGCGCC
ATCTGATCGTTGGCAACCAGCATCGCAGTGGGAACGATGCCCTCATTCAGCATTTGCATGGTTTGTTGAA
AACCGGACATGGCACTCCAGTCGCCTTCCCGTTCCGCTATCGGCTGAATTTGATTGCGAGTGAGATATTT
ATGCCAGCCAGCCAGACGCAGACGCGCCGAGACAGAACTTAATGGGCCCGCTAACAGCGCGATTTGCTGG
TGACCCAATGCGACCAGATGCTCCACGCCCAGTCGCGTACCGTCTTCATGGGAGAAAATAATACTGTTGA
TGGGTGTCTGGTCAGAGACATCAAGAAATAACGCCGGAACATTAGTGCAGGCAGCTTCCACAGCAATGGC
ATCCTGGTCATCCAGCGGATAGTTAATGATCAGCCCACTGACGCGTTGCGCGAGAAGATTGTGCACCGCC
GCTTTACAGGCTTCGACGCCGCTTCGTTCTACCATCGACACCACCACGCTGGCACCCAGTTGATCGGCGC
GAGATTTAATCGCCGCGACAATTTGCGACGGCGCGTGCAGGGCCAGACTGGAGGTGGCAACGCCAATCAG
CAACGACTGTTTGCCCGCCAGTTGTTGTGCCACGCGGTTGGGAATGTAATTCAGCTCCGCCATCGCCGCT
TCCACTTTTTCCCGCGTTTTCGCAGAAACGTGGCTGGCCTGGTTCACCACGCGGGAAACGGTCTGATAAG
AGACACCGGCATACTCTGCGACATCGTATAACGTTACTGGTTTCACATTCACCACCCTGAATTGACTCTC
TTCCGGGCGCTATCATGCCATACCGCGAAAGGTTTTGCGCCATTCGATGGTGTCCGGGATCTCGACGCTC
TCCCTTATGCGACTCCTGCATTAGGAAGCAGCCCAGTAGTAGGTTGAGGCCGTTGAGCACCGCCGCCGCA
AGGAATGGTGCATGCAAGG
